>Addgene plasmid #113598 | PE_09: Prhl_tet_bD | addgene full sequence | sequence record 222596 | Addgene NGS Result
AGTGCGCTCGAGCTTCCCAACCTTACCAGAGGGCGCCCCAGCTGGCAATTCCGACGTCTGTGTGGAATTG
TGAGCGGATAACAATTTCACACAGGGCCCTCGGACACCGAGGAGAATGTCAAGAGGCGAACACACAACGT
CTTGGAGCGCCAGAGGAGGAACGAGCTAAAACGGAGCTTTTTTGCCCTGCGTGACCAGATCCCGGAGTTG
GAAAACAATGAAAAGGCCCCCAAGGTAGTTATCCTTAAAAAAGCCACAGCATACATCCTGTCCGTCCAAG
CAGAGGAGCAAAAGCTCATTTCTGAAGAGGACTTGTTGCGGAAACGACGAGAACAGTTGAAACACAAACT
TGAACAGCTACGGAACTCTTGTGCGTAAGGAAAAGTAAGGAAAACGATTCCTTCTAACAGAAATGTCCTG
AGCAATCACCTATGAACTGTCGACATAGCATTTTTATCCATAAGATTAGCGGATCCTACCTCTGACATTG
TGAGCGGATAACAAGATAATTTCTTCATGCATGCCACTTAAAAAGGAGATCAACAATGAAAGCAATTTTC
GTACTGAAACATCTTAATCATGCTAAGGAGAAATACTAGTATGCGTAAAGGCGAAGAGCTGTTCACTGGT
GTCGTCCCTATTCTGGTGGAACTGGATGGTGATGTCAACGGTCATAAGTTTTCCGTGCGTGGCGAGGGTG
AAGGTGACGCAACTAATGGTAAACTGACGCTGAAGTTCATCTGTACTACTGGTAAACTGCCGGTACCTTG
GCCGACTCTGGTAACGACGCTGACTTATGGTGTTCAGTGCTTTGCTCGTTATCCGGACCATATGAAGCAG
CATGACTTCTTCAAGTCCGCCATGCCGGAAGGCTATGTGCAGGAACGCACGATTTCCTTTAAGGATGACG
GCACGTACAAAACGCGTGCGGAAGTGAAATTTGAAGGCGATACCCTGGTAAACCGCATTGAGCTGAAAGG
CATTGACTTTAAAGAAGACGGCAATATCCTGGGCCATAAGCTGGAATACAATTTTAACAGCCACAATGTT
TACATCACCGCCGATAAACAAAAAAATGGCATTAAAGCGAATTTTAAAATTCGCCACAACGTGGAGGATG
GCAGCGTGCAGCTGGCTGATCACTACCAGCAAAACACTCCAATCGGTGATGGTCCTGTTCTGCTGCCAGA
CAATCACTATCTGAGCTACCAAAGCGTTCTGTCTAAAGATCCGAACGAGAAACGCGATCATATGGTTCTG
CTGGAGTTCGTAACCGCAGCGGGCATCACGCATGGTATGGATGAACTGTACAAATGATGAAGCTTCCCCT
ACGTGCTGCTGAAGTTGCCCGCAACAGAGAGTGGAACCAACCGGTGATACCACGATACTATGACTGAGAG
TCAACGCCATGAGCGGCCTCATTTCTTATTCTGAGTTACAACAGTCCGCACCGCTGTCTCACACTGGCTC
ACCTTCGGGTGGGCCTTTCTGCGTTTATATACTAGAGAGAGAATATAAAAAGCCAGATTATTAATCCGGC
TTTTTTATTATTTCCTAGCTAGCCGGGGAAATGTGCGCGGAACCCCTATTTGTTTATTTTTCTAAATACA
TTCAAATATGTATCCGCTCATGAATTAATTCTTAGAAAAACTCATCGAGCATCAAATGAAACTGCAATTT
ATTCATATCAGGATTATCAATACCATATTTTTGAAAAAGCCGTTTCTGTAATGAAGGAGAAAACTCACCG
AGGCAGTTCCATAGGATGGCAAGATCCTGGTATCGGTCTGCGATTCCGACTCGTCCAACATCAATACAAC
CTATTAATTTCCCCTCGTCAAAAATAAGGTTATCAAGTGAGAAATCACCATGAGTGACGACTGAATCCGG
TGAGAATGGCAAAAGTTTATGCATTTCTTTCCAGACTTGTTCAACAGGCCAGCCATTACGCTCGTCATCA
AAATCACTCGCATCAACCAAACCGTTATTCATTCGTGATTGCGCCTGAGCGAGACGAAATACGCGATCGC
TGTTAAAAGGACAATTACAAACAGGAATCGAATGCAACCGGCGCAGGAACACTGCCAGCGCATCAACAAT
ATTTTCACCTGAATCAGGATATTCTTCTAATACCTGGAATGCTGTTTTCCCGGGGATCGCAGTGGTGAGT
AACCATGCATCATCAGGAGTACGGATAAAATGCTTGATGGTCGGAAGAGGCATAAATTCCGTCAGCCAGT
TTAGTCTGACCATCTCATCTGTAACATCATTGGCAACGCTACCTTTGCCATGTTTCAGAAACAACTCTGG
CGCATCGGGCTTCCCATACAATCGATAGATTGTCGCACCTGATTGCCCGACATTATCGCGAGCCCATTTA
TACCCATATAAATCAGCATCCATGCTGGAATTTAATCGCGGCCTAGAGCAAGACGTTTCCCGTTGAATAT
GGCTCATAACACCCCTTGTATTACTGTTTATGTAAGCAGACAGTTTTATTGTTCATGACCAAAATCCCTT
AACGTGAGTTTTCGTTCCACTGAGCGTCAGACCCCGTAGAAAAGATCAAAGGATCTTCTTGAGATCCTTT
TTTTCTGCGCGTAATCTGCTGCTTGCAAACAAAAAAACCACCGCTACCAGCGGTGGTTTGTTTGCCGGAT
CAAGAGCTACCAACTCTTTTTCCGAAGGTAACTGGCTTCAGCAGAGCGCAGATACCAAATACTGTCCTTC
TAGTGTAGCCGTAGTTAGGCCACCACTTCAAGAACTCTGTAGCACCGCCTACATACCTCGCTCTGCTAAT
CCTGTTACCAGTGGCTGCTGCCAGTGGCGATAAGTCGTGTCTTACCGGGTTGGACTCAAGACGATAGTTA
CCGGATAAGGCGCAGCGGTCGGGCTGAACGGGGGGTTCGTGCACACAGCCCAGCTTGGAGCGAACGACCT
ACACCGAACTGAGATACCTACAGCGTGAGCTATGAGAAAGCGCCACGCTTCCCGAAGGGAGAAAGGCGGA
CAGGTATCCGGTAAGCGGCAGGGTCGGAACAGGAGAGCGCACGAGGGAGCTTCCAGGGGGAAACGCCTGG
TATCTTTATAGTCCTGTCGGGTTTCGCCACCTCTGACTTGAGCGTCGATTTTTGTGATGCTCGTCAGGGG
GGCGGAGCCTATGGAAAAACGCCAGCAACGCGGCCTTTTTACGGTTCCTGGCCTTTTGCTGGCCTTTTGC
TCACATGTTCTTTCCTGCGTTATCCCCTGATTCTGTGGATAACCGTATTACCGCCTTTGAGTGAGCTGAT
ACCGCTCGCCGCAGCCGAACGACCGAGCGCAGCGAGTCAGTGAGCGAGGAAGCGGAAGAGCGCCTGATGC
GGTATTTTCTCCTTACGCATCTGTGCGGTATTTCACACCGCAATGGTGCACTCTCAGTACAATCTGCTCT
GATGCCGCATAGTTAAGCCAGTATACACTCCGCTATCGCTACGTGACTGGGTCATGGCTGCGCCCCGACA
CCCGCCAACACCCGCTGACGCGCCCTGACGGGCTTGTCTGCTCCCGGCATCCGCTTACAGACAAGCTGTG
ACCGTCTCCGGGAGCTGCATGTGTCAGAGGTTTTCACCGTCATCACCGAAACGCGCGAGGCAGCTGCGGT
AAAGCTCATCAGCGTGGTCGTGAAGCGATTCACAGATGTCTGCCTGTTCATCCGCGTCCAGCTCGTTGAG
TTTCTCCAGAAGCGTTAATGTCTGGCTTCTGATAAAGCGGGCCATGTTAAGGGCGGTTTTTTCCTGTTTG
GTCACTGATGCCTCCGTGTAAGGGGGATTTCTGTTCATGGGGGTAATGATACCGATGAAACGAGAGAGGA
TGCTCACGATACGGGTTACTGATGATGAACATGCCCGGTTACTGGAACGTTGTGAGGGTAAACAACTGGC
GGTATGGATGCGGCGGGACCAGAGCTC
Features (pLannotate 1.2.2; 13 found; start..end, strand, type, name):
     68..84      +  protein_bind   lac operator: The lac repressor binds to the lac operator to inhibit transcription in E. coli. This inhibition can be relieved by adding lactose or isopropyl-β-D-thiogalactopyranoside (IPTG). lac repressor encoded by lacI
    100..318     +  CDS            N-MYC2 (fragment): MYC2_MARMO - Protein inferred from homology: Swiss-Prot protein existence level 3. From Marmota monax (Woodchuck).
    286..315     +  CDS            Myc: Myc (human c-Myc proto-oncogene) epitope tag
    444..481     +  promoter       araBAD promoter (fragment): araBAD; promoter of the L-arabinose operon of E. coli; the araC regulatory gene is transcribed in the opposite direction (Guzman et al., 1995)
    488..504     +  protein_bind   lac operator: The lac repressor binds to the lac operator to inhibit transcription in E. coli. This inhibition can be relieved by adding lactose or isopropyl-β-D-thiogalactopyranoside (IPTG). lac repressor encoded by lacI
    601..1314    +  CDS            superfolder GFP: GFP variant that folds robustly even when fused to poorly folded proteins (Pédelacq et al., 2006)
   1466..1493    +  terminator     T7Te terminator: phage T7 early transcription terminator
   1576..1633    +  promoter       AmpR promoter (fragment): bla
   1642..2457    -  CDS            KanR: aminoglycoside phosphotransferase; aph(3')-Ia; confers resistance to kanamycin in bacteria or G418 (Geneticin®) in eukaryotes
   2579..3167    +  rep_origin     ori: high-copy-number ColE1/pMB1/pBR322/pUC origin of replication
   3353..3492    -  misc_feature   bom: basis of mobility region from pBR322
   3594..3785    -  CDS            rop: Rop protein, which maintains plasmids at low copy number; rop
   3826..3936    +  CDS            mbeC (fragment): MBEC_ECOLX - Experimental evidence at protein level: Swiss-Prot protein existence level 1. Required for efficient mobilization of ColE1 plasmid and is thus essential to promote the specific transfer of the plasmid during conjugation. Probably functions by inducing DNA bending, helping the MbeA relaxase to melt the DNA around the nic site and cleave the phosphodiester bond. Binds specifically double-stranded DNA (dsDNA) containing the ColE1 oriT but does not recognize the inverted repeat (IR). From Escherichia coli.
