[The description below was written by a language model from this plasmid's Addgene catalogue record and pLannotate feature annotations shown in this document.]
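Description:
PE_09: Prhl_tet_bD is a small bacterial expression plasmid (about 3.9–4.0 kb) built on a pMB1-type backbone that retains the rop gene. It is propagated in E. coli under kanamycin selection, provided by an aph(3')-Ia aminoglycoside phosphotransferase gene. The annotated sequence shows the ColE1/pMB1 origin together with the pBR322 bom region, rop and a fragment of mbeC, all remnants of the parental mobilisable replicon. The catalogue lists the plasmid as high copy, although Rop normally acts to moderate copy number in this origin family.

The payload is a synthetic hybrid promoter, Prhl_tet_bD. Its name suggests a design that combines elements responsive to the RhlR quorum-sensing regulator with tet operator control, but the record does not spell out its architecture. In the sequenced plasmid, the region upstream of the reporter is annotated only as a short araBAD promoter fragment followed by a lac operator, and no rhl or tet elements were recognised by the automated annotation. The depositor notes that a lac operator sits where a tet operator was expected downstream of the Myc sequence, and that this change is not known to affect function. The promoter region precedes a superfolder GFP coding sequence ending at a T7Te terminator, so fluorescence presumably reports promoter activity. Further upstream lie another lac operator and a short open reading frame ending in a Myc epitope tag, whose identity is not stated. No regulator genes are annotated, so the transcription factors are presumably supplied separately. The plasmid belongs to a series made to study and tune the dynamic range of ligand-inducible bacterial promoters.
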