Addgene plasmid #113598: PE_09: Prhl_tet_bD
Purpose: PE_09: Prhl_tet_bD
Depositing lab: Matthew Bennett. Depositing organization: Rice University. Publication: Tuning the dynamic range of bacterial promoters regulated by ligand-inducible transcription factors. Chen Y, Ho JML, Shis DL, Gupta C, Long J, Wagner DS, Ott W, Josic K, Bennett MR. Nat Commun. 2018 Jan 4;9(1):64. doi: 10.1038/s41467-017-02473-5. PubMed 29302024.
Backbone
  Vector backbone: pmb1, +ROP
  Backbone size w/o insert (bp): 3886
  Total vector size (bp): 3971
  Vector type: Bacterial Expression
Growth in bacteria
  Bacterial resistance: Kanamycin, 50 μg/mL
  Growth temperature: 37°C
  Growth strain: DH5alpha
  Copy number: High Copy
Gene/Insert
  Gene/Insert name: Hybrid Promoter : Prhl_tet_bD
  Promoter: Hybrid Promoter : Prhl_tet_bD
  Cloning method: Gateway Cloning
  Sequencing primers: 5′ CATTTCTGAAGAGGACTTGTTGCG; 3′ CTTCACCCTCGCCACGCACG
Terms and licenses: Academic/Nonprofit Terms; Industry Terms: Not Available to Industry
Depositor comments: Note: Plasmid contains a lac operator instead of tet operator downstream of Myc. This change is not known to affect plasmid function.
How to cite: PE_09: Prhl_tet_bD was a gift from Matthew Bennett (Addgene plasmid # 113598 ; http://n2t.net/addgene:113598 ; RRID:Addgene_113598)
