>Addgene plasmid #113598 | PE_09: Prhl_tet_bD | depositor partial sequence | sequence record 214426 | Hybrid Promoter: Prhl_tet_bD
TCGATCCTGTGAAATCTGGCAGTCTGACATCCCTATCAGTGATAGATAAATTGAGCACATCCCTATCAGT
GATAGAGATGCATGC
