>Addgene plasmid #113598 | PE_09: Prhl_tet_bD | depositor partial sequence | sequence record 214427 | sfYFP
ATGCGTAAAGGCGAAGAGCTGTTCACTGGTGTCGTCCCTATTCTGGTGGAACTGGATGGTGATGTCAACG
GTCATAAGTTTTCCGTGCGTGGCGAGGGTGAAGGTGACGCAACTAATGGTAAACTGACGCTGAAGTTCAT
CTGTACTACTGGTAAACTGCCGGTACCTTGGCCGACTCTGGTAACGACGCTGACTTATGGTGTTCAGTGC
TTTGCTCGTTATCCGGACCATATGAAGCAGCATGACTTCTTCAAGTCCGCCATGCCGGAAGGCTATGTGC
AGGAACGCACGATTTCCTTTAAGGATGACGGCACGTACAAAACGCGTGCGGAAGTGAAATTTGAAGGCGA
TACCCTGGTAAACCGCATTGAGCTGAAAGGCATTGACTTTAAAGAAGACGGCAATATCCTGGGCCATAAG
CTGGAATACAATTTTAACAGCCACAATGTTTACATCACCGCCGATAAACAAAAAAATGGCATTAAAGCGA
ATTTTAAAATTCGCCACAACGTGGAGGATGGCAGCGTGCAGCTGGCTGATCACTACCAGCAAAACACTCC
AATCGGTGATGGTCCTGTTCTGCTGCCAGACAATCACTATCTGAGCTACCAAAGCGTTCTGTCTAAAGAT
CCGAACGAGAAACGCGATCATATGGTTCTGCTGGAGTTCGTAACCGCAGCGGGCATCACGCATGGTATGG
ATGAACTGTACAAATGATGA
